>Addgene plasmid #35983 | pcDNA3.1-TAT-1-delta2-26-FLAG | depositor full sequence | sequence record 44485 | pcDNA3.1-TAT-1-delta2-26-FLAG sequence 5702 bps
GACGGATCGGGAGATCTCCCGATCCCCTATGGTGCACTCTCAGTACAATCTGCTCTGATGCCGCATAGTT
AAGCCAGTATCTGCTCCCTGCTTGTGTGTTGGAGGTCGCTGAGTAGTGCGCGAGCAAAATTTAAGCTACA
ACAAGGCAAGGCTTGACCGACAATTGCATGAAGAATCTGCTTAGGGTTAGGCGTTTTGCGCTGCTTCGCG
ATGTACGGGCCAGATATACGCGTTGACATTGATTATTGACTAGTTATTAATAGTAATCAATTACGGGGTC
ATTAGTTCATAGCCCATATATGGAGTTCCGCGTTACATAACTTACGGTAAATGGCCCGCCTGGCTGACCG
CCCAACGACCCCCGCCCATTGACGTCAATAATGACGTATGTTCCCATAGTAACGCCAATAGGGACTTTCC
ATTGACGTCAATGGGTGGAGTATTTACGGTAAACTGCCCACTTGGCAGTACATCAAGTGTATCATATGCC
AAGTACGCCCCCTATTGACGTCAATGACGGTAAATGGCCCGCCTGGCATTATGCCCAGTACATGACCTTA
TGGGACTTTCCTACTTGGCAGTACATCTACGTATTAGTCATCGCTATTACCATGGTGATGCGGTTTTGGC
AGTACATCAATGGGCGTGGATAGCGGTTTGACTCACGGGGATTTCCAAGTCTCCACCCCATTGACGTCAA
TGGGAGTTTGTTTTGGCACCAAAATCAACGGGACTTTCCAAAATGTCGTAACAACTCCGCCCCATTGACG
CAAATGGGCGGTAGGCGTGTACGGTGGGAGGTCTATATAAGCAGAGCTCTCTGGCTAACTAGAGAACCCA
CTGCTTACTGGCTTATCGAAATTAATACGACTCACTATAGGGAGACCCAAGCTGGCTAGTTAAGCTTACC
ATGTGTAAAAAGTGTTGCTTTCATTGCCAAGTTTGTTTCATAACAAAAGCCTTAGGCATCTCCTATGGCA
GGAAGAAGCGGAGACAGCGACGAAGACCTCCTCAAGGCAGTCAGACTCATCAAGTTTCTCTATCAAAGCA
ACCCACCTCCCAATCCCGAGGGGACCCGACAGGCCCGAAGGAATCGAAGAAGAAGGTGGAGAGAGAGACA
GAGACAGATCCATTCGATGGAGGCGACTACAAGGACGACGATGACAAGTAGACGCAGTCTAGAGGGCCCG
CGGTTCGAAGGTAAGCCTATCCCTAACCCTCTCCTCGGTCTCGATTCTACGCGTACCGGTCATCATCACC
ATCACCATTGAGTTTAAACCCGCTGATCAGCCTCGACTGTGCCTTCTAGTTGCCAGCCATCTGTTGTTTG
CCCCTCCCCCGTGCCTTCCTTGACCCTGGAAGGTGCCACTCCCACTGTCCTTTCCTAATAAAATGAGGAA
ATTGCATCGCATTGTCTGAGTAGGTGTCATTCTATTCTGGGGGGTGGGGTGGGGCAGGACAGCAAGGGGG
AGGATTGGGAAGACAATAGCAGGCATGCTGGGGATGCGGTGGGCTCTATGGCTTCTGAGGCGGAAAGAAC
CAGCTGGGGCTCTAGGGGGTATCCCC
[124 nt withheld, positions 1567-1690]
C
[91 nt withheld, positions 1692-1782]
A
[49 nt withheld, positions 1784-1832]
CCTTTGACGTTGGAGTCCACGTTCTTT
[37 nt withheld, positions 1860-1896]
ACCCTATCTCGGTCTATTCTTTTGATTTATAAGGGATTTTGCCGATTTCGGCCTATTGGTTAAAAAATGA
GCTGATTTAACAAAAATTTAACGCGAATTAATTCTGTGGAATGTGTGTCAGTTAGGGTGTGGAAAGTCCC
CAGGCTCCCCAGCAGGCAGAAGTATGCAAAGCATGCATCTCAATTAGTCAGCAACCAGGTGTGGAAAGTC
CCCAGGCTCCCCAGCAGGCAGAAGTATGCAAAGCATGCATCTCAATTAGTCAGCAACCATAGTCCCGCCC
CTAACTCCGCCCATCCCGCCCCTAACTCCGCCCAGTTCCGCCCATTCTCCGCCCCATGGCTGACTAATTT
TTTTTATTTATGCAGAGGCCGAGGCCGCCTCTGCCTCTGAGCTATTCCAGAAGTAGTGAGGAGGCTTTTT
TGGAGGCCTAGGCTTTTGCAAAAAGCTCCCGGGAGCTTGTATATCCATTTTCGGATCTGATCAAGAGACA
GGATGAGGATCGTTTCGCATGATTGAACAAGATGGATTGCACGCAGGTTCTCCGGCCGCTTGGGTGGAGA
GGCTATTCGGCTATGACTGGGCACAACAGACAATCGGCTGCTCTGATGCCGCCGTGTTCCGGCTGTCAGC
GCAGGGGCGCCCGGTTCTTTTTGTCAAGACCGACCTGTCCGGTGCCCTGAATGAACTGCAGGACGAGGCA
GCGCGGCTATCGTGGCTGGCCACGACGGGCGTTCCTTGCGCAGCTGTGCTCGACGTTGTCACTGAAGCGG
GAAGGGACTGGCTGCTATTGGGCGAAGTGCCGGGGCAGGATCTCCTGTCATCTCACCTTGCTCCTGCCGA
GAAAGTATCCATCATGGCTGATGCAATGCGGCGGCTGCATACGCTTGATCCGGCTACCTGCCCATTCGAC
CACCAAGCGAAACATCGCATCGAGCGAGCACGTACTCGGATGGAAGCCGGTCTTGTCGATCAGGATGATC
TGGACGAAGAGCATCAGGGGCTCGCGCCAGCCGAACTGTTCGCCAGGCTCAAGGCGCGCATGCCCGACGG
CGAGGATCTCGTCGTGACCCATGGCGATGCCTGCTTGCCGAATATCATGGTGGAAAATGGCCGCTTTTCT
GGATTCATCGACTGTGGCCGGCTGGGTGTGGCGGACCGCTATCAGGACATAGCGTTGGCTACCCGTGATA
TTGCTGAAGAGCTTGGCGGCGAATGGGCTGACCGCTTCCTCGTGCTTTACGGTATCGCCGCTCCCGATTC
GCAGCGCATCGCCTTCTATCGCCTTCTTGACGAGTTCTTCTGAGCGGGACTCTGGGGTTCGCGAAATGAC
CGACCAAGCGACGCCCAACCTGCCATCACGAGATTTCGATTCCACCGCCGCCTTCTATGAAAGGTTGGGC
TTCGGAATCGTTTTCCGGGACGCCGGCTGGATGATCCTCCAGCGCGGGGATCTCATGCTGGAGTTCTTCG
CCCACCCCAACTTGTTTATTGCAGCTTATAATGGTTACAAATAAAGCAATAGCATCACAAATTTCACAAA
TAAAGCATTTTTTTCACTGCATTCTAGTTGTGGTTTGTCCAAACTCATCAATGTATCTTATCATGTCTGT
ATACCGTCGACCTCTAGCTAGAGCTTGGCGTAATCATGGTCATAGCTGTTTCCTGTGTGAAATTGTTATC
CGCTCACAATTCCACACAACATACGAGCCGGAAGCATAAAGTGTAAAGCCTGGGGTGCCTAATGAGTGAG
CTAACTCACATTAATTGCGTTGCGCTCACTGCCCGCTTTCCAGTCGGGAAACCTGTCGTGCCAGCTGCAT
TAATGAATCGGCCAACGCGCGGGGAGAGGCGGTTTGCGTATTGGGCGCTCTTCCGCTTCCTCGCTCACTG
ACTCGCTGCGCTCGGTCGTTCGGCTGCGGCGAGCGGTATCAGCTCACTCAAAGGCGGTAATACGGTTATC
CACAGAATCAGGGGATAACGCAGGAAAGAACATGTGAGCAAAAGGCCAGCAAAAGGCCAGGAACCGTAAA
AAGGCCGCGTTGCTGGCGTTTTTCCATAGGCTCCGCCCCCCTGACGAGCATCACAAAAATCGACGCTCAA
GTCAGAGGTGGCGAAACCCGACAGGACTATAAAGATACCAGGCGTTTCCCCCTGGAAGCTCCCTCGTGCG
CTCTCCTGTTCCGACCCTGCCGCTTACCGGATACCTGTCCGCCTTTCTCCCTTCGGGAAGCGTGGCGCTT
TCTCATAGCTCACGCTGTAGGTATCTCAGTTCGGTGTAGGTCGTTCGCTCCAAGCTGGGCTGTGTGCACG
AACCCCCCGTTCAGCCCGACCGCTGCGCCTTATCCGGTAACTATCGTCTTGAGTCCAACCCGGTAAGACA
CGACTTATCGCCACTGGCAGCAGCCACTGGTAACAGGATTAGCAGAGCGAGGTATGTAGGCGGTGCTACA
GAGTTCTTGAAGTGGTGGCCTAACTACGGCTACACTAGAAGAACAGTATTTGGTATCTGCGCTCTGCTGA
AGCCAGTTACCTTCGGAAAAAGAGTTGGTAGCTCTTGATCCGGCAAACAAACCACCGCTGGTAGCGGTGG
TTTTTTTGTTTGCAAGCAGCAGATTACGCGCAGAAAAAAAGGATCTCAAGAAGATCCTTTGATCTTTTCT
ACGGGGTCTGACGCTCAGTGGAACGAAAACTCACGTTAAGGGATTTTGGTCATGAGATTATCAAAAAGGA
TCTTCACCTAGATCCTTTTAAATTAAAAATGAAGTTTTAAATCAATCTAAAGTATATATGAGTAAACTTG
GTCTGACAGTTACCAATGCTTAATCAGTGAGGCACCTATCTCAGCGATCTGTCTATTTCGTTCATCCATA
GTTGCCTGACTCCCCGTCGTGTAGATAACTACGATACGGGAGGGCTTACCATCTGGCCCCAGTGCTGCAA
TGATACCGCGAGACCCACGCTCACCGGCTCCAGATTTATCAGCAATAAACCAGCCAGCCGGAAGGGCCGA
GCGCAGAAGTGGTCCTGCAACTTTATCCGCCTCCATCCAGTCTATTAATTGTTGCCGGGAAGCTAGAGTA
AGTAGTTCGCCAGTTAATAGTTTGCGCAACGTTGTTGCCATTGCTACAGGCATCGTGGTGTCACGCTCGT
CGTTTGGTATGGCTTCATTCAGCTCCGGTTCCCAACGATCAAGGCGAGTTACATGATCCCCCATGTTGTG
CAAAAAAGCGGTTAGCTCCTTCGGTCCTCCGATCGTTGTCAGAAGTAAGTTGGCCGCAGTGTTATCACTC
ATGGTTATGGCAGCACTGCATAATTCTCTTACTGTCATGCCATCCGTAAGATGCTTTTCTGTGACTGGTG
AGTACTCAACCAAGTCATTCTGAGAATAGTGTATGCGGCGACCGAGTTGCTCTTGCCCGGCGTCAATACG
GGATAATACCGCGCCACATAGCAGAACTTTAAAAGTGCTCATCATTGGAAAACGTTCTTCGGGGCGAAAA
CTCTCAAGGATCTTACCGCTGTTGAGATCCAGTTCGATGTAACCCACTCGTGCACCCAACTGATCTTCAG
CATCTTTTACTTTCACCAGCGTTTCTGGGTGAGCAAAAACAGGAAGGCAAAATGCCGCAAAAAAGGGAAT
AAGGGCGACACGGAAATGTTGAATACTCATACTCTTCCTTTTTCAATATTATTGAAGCATTTATCAGGGT
TATTGTCTCATGAGCGGATACATATTTGAATGTATTTAGAAAAATAAACAAATAGGGGTTCCGCGCACAT
TTCCCCGAAAAGTGCCACCTGACGTC
Features (pLannotate 1.2.2; 22 found; start..end, strand, type, name):
     28..80      -  misc_feature   bom (fragment): basis of mobility region from pBR322
    235..614     +  enhancer       CMV enhancer: human cytomegalovirus immediate early enhancer
    615..818     +  promoter       CMV promoter: human cytomegalovirus (CMV) immediate early promoter
    814..847     +  LTR            5' LTR (truncated) (fragment): truncated 5' long terminal repeat (LTR) from HIV-1
    863..881     +  promoter       T7 promoter: promoter for bacteriophage T7 RNA polymerase
    975..1138    +  CDS            Rev (fragment): human immunodeficiency virus 1 (HIV-1) Rev protein; rev; enhances nuclear export of unspliced and incompletely spliced viral mRNAs
   1148..1168    +  CDS            FLAG (fragment): FLAG® epitope tag, followed by an enterokinase cleavage site
   1200..1241    +  CDS            V5 tag: epitope tag from simian virus 5
   1297..1521    +  polyA_signal   bGH poly(A) signal: bovine growth hormone polyadenylation signal
   1525..1546    +  promoter       SV40 promoter (fragment): SV40 enhancer and early promoter
   1567..1995    +  rep_origin     f1 ori (sequence partly withheld): f1 bacteriophage origin of replication; arrow indicates direction of (+) strand synthesis
   2009..2338    +  promoter       SV40 promoter: SV40 enhancer and early promoter
   2405..3196    +  CDS            neo: KKA2_KLEPN - Also known as kan, nptII. Experimental evidence at protein level: Swiss-Prot protein existence level 1. Resistance to kanamycin, neomycin, paromomycin, ribostamycin, butirosin and gentamicin B. From Klebsiella pneumoniae.
   3222..3380    +  CDS            ble (fragment): BLE_KLEPN - Experimental evidence at protein level: Swiss-Prot protein existence level 1. Binding protein with a strong affinity to the bleomycin family of antibiotics. Binds to CL990; an antimitotic-antibiotic compound. From Klebsiella pneumoniae.
   3375..3496    +  polyA_signal   SV40 poly(A) signal: SV40 polyadenylation signal
   3569..3585    -  protein_bind   lac operator: The lac repressor binds to the lac operator to inhibit transcription in E. coli. This inhibition can be relieved by adding lactose or isopropyl-β-D-thiogalactopyranoside (IPTG). lac repressor encoded by lacI
   3593..3623    -  promoter       lac promoter: promoter for the E. coli lac operon
   3638..3659    -  protein_bind   CAP binding site: CAP binding activates transcription in the presence of cAMP. E. coli catabolite activator protein
   3672..3764    -  CDS            lacI (fragment): lac repressor; lacI; The lac repressor binds to the lac operator to inhibit transcription in E. coli. This inhibition can be relieved by adding lactose or isopropyl-β-D-thiogalactopyranoside (IPTG).
   3947..4535    -  rep_origin     ori: high-copy-number ColE1/pMB1/pBR322/pUC origin of replication
   4706..5566    -  CDS            AmpR: β-lactamase; bla; confers resistance to ampicillin, carbenicillin, and related antibiotics
   5567..5671    -  promoter       AmpR promoter: bla
