[The description below was written by a language model from this plasmid's Addgene catalogue record and pLannotate feature annotations shown in this document.]
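Description:
pcDNA3.1-TAT-1-delta2-26-FLAG is a mammalian expression plasmid built on the Invitrogen pcDNA3.1 backbone. It encodes an N-terminally truncated form of the HIV-1 transactivator Tat (also called p14) in which amino acids 2–26 are deleted. The 276 bp insert was cloned between HindIII and XbaI sites, both retained, and carries a C-terminal FLAG epitope for detection or immunoprecipitation. Transcription in mammalian cells is driven by the human CMV immediate-early enhancer and promoter and terminated by the bovine growth hormone polyadenylation signal. A T7 promoter upstream of the insert permits in vitro transcription and serves as a sequencing primer site.

The automated annotation of the 5,702 nt depositor sequence does not label a Tat coding sequence. Instead it marks a Rev fragment in the insert region, which plausibly reflects the overlap of the tat and rev reading frames in the HIV-1 genome rather than an intended Rev payload. A V5 tag sequence is also annotated downstream of the FLAG fragment. The record does not say whether it is in frame, and the catalogue lists only FLAG as the fusion tag.

For selection in mammalian cells, an SV40 early promoter drives the neomycin phosphotransferase gene with an SV40 poly(A) signal, allowing G418 selection of stable lines. In E. coli the plasmid is maintained through a high-copy ColE1/pUC-type origin and the ampicillin resistance gene, and an f1 origin is also present.

The associated publication concerns suppression of Tat-dependent HIV transcription by a cortistatin A analog. This suggests the construct serves as a Tat deletion mutant for studying Tat function or compound interaction, though the record does not state its specific experimental role.
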