Addgene plasmid #35983: pcDNA3.1-TAT-1-delta2-26-FLAG
Depositing lab: Susana Valente. Depositing organization: UF Scripps Biomedical Research. Publication: An Analog of the Natural Steroidal Alkaloid Cortistatin A Potently Suppresses Tat-Dependent HIV Transcription. Mousseau G, Clementz MA, Bakeman WN, Nagarsheth N, Cameron M, Shi J, Baran P, Fromentin R, Chomont N, Valente ST. Cell Host Microbe. 2012 Jul 19;12(1):97-108. 10.1016/j.chom.2012.05.016 PubMed 22817991.
Backbone
  Vector backbone: pcDNA3.1
  Backbone manufacturer: Invitrogen
  Backbone size w/o insert (bp): 5428
  Vector type: Mammalian Expression
  Selectable markers: Neomycin (select with G418)
Growth in bacteria
  Bacterial resistance: Ampicillin, 100 μg/mL
  Growth temperature: 37°C
  Growth strain: DH5alpha
  Copy number: Unknown
Gene/Insert
  Gene/Insert name: transactivating protein (alt name: tat; p14)
  Insert size (bp): 276
  Mutation: tat from HIV1 aa 2-26 deleted
  GenBank ID: 155871
  Entrez Gene: tat (a.k.a. HIV1gp5)
  Tag / fusion protein: Flag (C terminal on insert)
  Cloning method: Restriction Enzyme; 5′ cloning site HindIII (not destroyed); 3′ cloning site XbaI (not destroyed)
  Sequencing primers: 5′ T7 fwd; 3′ BGH rev
Terms and licenses: Academic/Nonprofit Terms; Industry Terms: Not Available to Industry
How to cite: pcDNA3.1-TAT-1-delta2-26-FLAG was a gift from Susana Valente (Addgene plasmid # 35983 ; http://n2t.net/addgene:35983 ; RRID:Addgene_35983)
