>Addgene plasmid #35983 | pcDNA3.1-TAT-1-delta2-26-FLAG | addgene partial sequence | sequence record 45221 | BGH-rev 5'-TAGAAGGCACAGTCGAGG-3'
TATCATGGTGAGGTGATGATGACCGGTACGCGTAGAATCGAGACCGAGGAGAGGGTTAGGGATAGGCTTA
TCTTCGAACCGCGGGCCCTCTAGACTGCGTCTACTTGTCATCGTCGTCCTTGTAGTCGCCTCCATCGAAT
GGATCTGTCTCTGTCTCTCTCTCCACCTTCTTCTTCGATTCCTTCGGGCCTGTCGGGTCCCCTCGGGATT
GGGAGGTGGGTTGCTTTGATAGAGAAACTTGATGAGTCTGACTGCCTTGAGGAGGTCTTCGTCGCTGTCT
CCGCTTCTTCCTGCCATAGGAGATGCCTAAGGCTTTTGTTATGAAACAAACTTGGCAATGAAAGCAACAC
TTTTTACACATGGTAAGCTTAACTAGCCAGCTTGGGTCTCCCTATAGTGAGTCGTATTAATTTCGATAAG
CCAGTAAGCAGTGGGTTCTCTAGTTAGCCAGAGAGCTCTGCTTATATAGACCTCCCACCGTACACGCCTA
CCGCCCATTTGCGTCAATGGGGCGGAGTTGTTACGACATTTTGGAAAGTCCCGTTGATTTTGGTGCCAAA
ACAAACTCCCATTGACGTCAATGGGGTGGAGACTTGGAAATCCCCGTGAGTCAAACCGCTATCCACGCCC
ATTGATGTACTGCCAAAACCGCATCACCATGGTAATAGCGATGACTAATACGTAGATGTACTGCCAAGTA
GGAAAGTCCCATAAGGTCATGTACTGGGCATAATGCCAGGCGGGCCATTTACCGTCATTGACGTCAATAG
GGGGCGTACTTGGCATATGATACACTTGATGTACTGCCAAGTGGGCAGTTTACCGTAAATACTCCACCCA
TTGACGTCAATGGAAAGTCCCTATTGGCGTTACTATGGGAACATACGTCATTATTGACGTCAATGGGCGG
GGGGTCGTTGGGCGGTCAGCCAGGCGGGCCATTTACCGTAAGTTATGT
